Addgene plasmid #236483: pAPInt-mNeonGreen-Hyg
Purpose: Plasmid for deleting or C-terminally tagging endogenous genes with mNeonGreen and selection on Hyg.
Depositing lab: Daniel Lew. Depositing organization: Massachusetts Institute of Technology. Publication: Optimized vectors for genetic engineering of Aureobasidium pullulans. Colarusso AV, Williams AM, Gladfelter AS, Wirshing ACE, Lew DJ. Mol Biol Cell. 2025 Jun 1;36(6):mr5. doi: 10.1091/mbc.E25-02-0059. Epub 2025 Apr 9. PubMed 40202829.
Backbone
  Vector backbone: pFA6A
  Vector type: Yeast Expression
  Selectable markers: Hygromycin
Growth in bacteria
  Bacterial resistance: Ampicillin, 100 μg/mL
  Growth temperature: 37°C
  Growth strain: DH5alpha
  Copy number: High Copy
Gene/Insert
  Gene/Insert name: mNeonGreen
  Species: Aureobasidium pullulans
  Mutation: Codon optimized for A. pullulans
  Cloning method: Gibson Cloning
Terms and licenses: Academic/Nonprofit Terms; Industry Terms: Not Available to Industry
How to cite: pAPInt-mNeonGreen-Hyg was a gift from Daniel Lew (Addgene plasmid # 236483 ; http://n2t.net/addgene:236483 ; RRID:Addgene_236483)
