[The description below was written by a language model from this plasmid's Addgene catalogue record and pLannotate feature annotations shown in this document.]
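Description:
pAPInt-mNeonGreen-Hyg is a 5,033 bp integrative template plasmid built on the pFA6a backbone and designed for genome engineering of the polymorphic black yeast Aureobasidium pullulans. It is propagated in E. coli as a high-copy plasmid through a ColE1/pUC-type origin of replication, with selection by the β-lactamase (AmpR) gene under its native bla promoter. No fungal replication origin is annotated, consistent with a module that is meant to integrate into the chromosome rather than persist episomally. Short fragments of lacI, rop and the pBR322 bom region, together with flanking SP6 and T7 promoters, are backbone remnants and not functional parts of the payload.

The payload follows the classic pFA6a two-part layout. The first part is an mNeonGreen coding sequence, codon optimized for A. pullulans (it spans the numbering origin of the circular record), followed by the S. cerevisiae ADH1 terminator. When the cassette is fused in frame to the 3' end of a target open reading frame, the tagged gene therefore remains under its own promoter and gains a defined terminator. The second part is a hygromycin resistance marker (HygR, an aminoglycoside phosphotransferase) terminated by the Ashbya gossypii TEF terminator. About 400 bp lie unannotated between the ADH1 terminator and HygR and presumably contain the marker's promoter, but neither the feature table nor the catalogue fields identify it.

According to the record, the plasmid is used either to tag endogenous genes at the C-terminus with mNeonGreen or to delete genes, with transformants selected on hygromycin. As with other pFA6a-type modules, the cassette would typically be given homology to the target locus to direct integration, although the record does not describe this step.
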