Features (pLannotate 1.2.2; 12 found; start..end, strand, type, name):
    594..781     +  terminator     ADH1 terminator: S. cerevisiae ADH1; transcription terminator for the S. cerevisiae alcohol dehydrogenase 1 (ADH1) gene
   1196..2217    +  CDS            HygR (fragment): aminoglycoside phosphotransferase from E. coli; aph(4)-Ia; confers resistance to hygromycin
   2224..2421    +  terminator     TEF terminator: Ashbya gossypii TEF terminator
   2465..2483    -  promoter       T7 promoter: promoter for bacteriophage T7 RNA polymerase
   2505..2558    -  CDS            lacI (fragment): lac repressor; lacI; The lac repressor binds to the lac operator to inhibit transcription in E. coli. This inhibition can be relieved by adding lactose or isopropyl-β-D-thiogalactopyranoside (IPTG).
   2741..3329    -  rep_origin     ori: high-copy-number ColE1/pMB1/pBR322/pUC origin of replication
   3500..4360    -  CDS            AmpR: β-lactamase; bla; confers resistance to ampicillin, carbenicillin, and related antibiotics
   4361..4465    -  promoter       AmpR promoter: bla
   4560..4595    +  CDS            rop (fragment): Rop protein, which maintains plasmids at low copy number; rop
   4697..4748    +  misc_feature   bom (fragment): basis of mobility region from pBR322
   4811..4829    +  promoter       SP6 promoter: promoter for bacteriophage SP6 RNA polymerase
   4899..573     +  CDS            mNeonGreen (across the origin): mNeonGreen is a basic (constitutively fluorescent) green/yellow fluorescent protein published in 2013, derived from Branchiostoma lanceolatum. It is reported to be a very rapidly-maturing monomer with moderate acid sensitivity.
>Addgene plasmid #236483 | pAPInt-mNeonGreen-Hyg | addgene full sequence | sequence record 468382 | Addgene NGS Result
GAGCTCAACCTCAAGTCTACCAAGGGCGACCTCCAATTCTCTCCTTGGATCCTCGTCCCTCACATCGGCT
ACGGCTTCCACCAATACCTCCCTTACCCTGACGGCATGTCTCCTTTCCAAGCCGCCATGGTCGACGGCTC
TGGCTACCAAGTCCACCGCACCATGCAATTCGAGGACGGCGCCTCTCTCACTGTCAACTACAGATACACC
TACGAGGGCTCTCACATCAAGGGCGAGGCCCAAGTCAAGGGCACCGGCTTCCCTGCCGACGGCCCTGTCA
TGACCAACTCTCTCACCGCCGCCGACTGGTGCCGCTCTAAGAAGACCTACCCTAACGACAAGACCATCAT
CTCTACCTTCAAGTGGTCTTACACCACCGGCAACGGCAAGCGCTACCGCTCTACCGCCCGCACCACCTAC
ACCTTCGCCAAGCCTATGGCCGCCAACTACCTCAAGAACCAACCTATGTACGTCTTCCGCAAGACCGAGC
TCAAGCACTCTAAGACCGAGCTCAACTTCAAGGAGTGGCAAAAGGCCTTCACCGACGTCATGGGCATGGA
CGAGCTCTACAAGTGAGCGCCACTTCTAAATAAGCGAATTTCTTATGATTTATGATTTTTATTATTAAAT
AAGTTATAAAAAAAATAAGTGTATACAAATTTTAAAGTGACTCTTAGGTTTTAAAACGAAAATTCTTATT
CTTGAGTAACTCTTTCCTGTAGGTCAGGTTGCTTTCTCAGGTATAGTATGAGGTCGCTCTTATTGACCAC
ACCTCTACCGGCAGATCCGCTAGGGATAACAGGGTGGTGCGGGTGAAAGGTCTTGGTCAAGTCGCAAAGT
GTTTGTGAAAAAGACGTAGCGGGGGAAGCGCACACACGCCCGCCTTTTATAGACGAAGCTTCGAGCAGGT
CATTTAACGATGCTTAGTAGCAATATACAATAAAGCCTAATTGGGACTAATTACGGTCACGTGAAAAACT
CACCATGTAGCCTTTTATGGAAATATTGTACACGCTACTAAGCCACTGTAATATCGGCCTCATCGTCTCC
GCTTGGAGCATAAAAGGCGACGCTCCTCGCCATTCCCCCAAGTCGTTTTCCGTATTCTGCTACGCTTCAA
GCTTTGACGTTTCTCTTCAAGACTCACTCACGACCCTCTCTCTCACGCACACCTTACACAGCAGAATTCA
TGGGTAAAAAGCCTGAACTCACCGCGACGTCTGTCGAGAAGTTTCTGATCGAAAAGTTCGACAGCGTCTC
CGACCTGATGCAGCTCTCGGAGGGCGAAGAATCTCGTGCTTTCAGCTTCGATGTAGGAGGGCGTGGATAT
GTCCTGCGGGTAAATAGCTGCGCCGATGGTTTCTACAAAGATCGTTATGTTTATCGGCACTTTGCATCGG
CCGCGCTCCCGATTCCGGAAGTGCTTGACATTGGGGAATTCAGCGAGAGCCTGACCTATTGCATCTCCCG
CCGTGCACAGGGTGTCACGTTGCAAGACCTGCCTGAAACCGAACTGCCCGCTGTTCTGCAGCCGGTCGCG
GAGGCCATGGATGCGATCGCTGCGGCCGATCTTAGCCAGACGAGCGGGTTCGGCCCATTCGGACCGCAAG
GAATCGGTCAATACACTACATGGCGTGATTTCATATGCGCGATTGCTGATCCCCATGTGTATCACTGGCA
AACTGTGATGGACGACACCGTCAGTGCGTCCGTCGCGCAGGCTCTCGATGAGCTGATGCTTTGGGCCGAG
GACTGCCCCGAAGTCCGGCACCTCGTGCACGCGGATTTCGGCTCCAACAATGTCCTGACGGACAATGGCC
GCATAACAGCGGTCATTGACTGGAGCGAGGCGATGTTCGGGGATTCCCAATACGAGGTCGCCAACATCTT
CTTCTGGAGGCCGTGGTTGGCTTGTATGGAGCAGCAGACGCGCTACTTCGAGCGGAGGCATCCGGAGCTT
GCAGGATCGCCGCGGCTCCGGGCGTATATGCTCCGCATTGGTCTTGACCAACTCTATCAGAGCTTGGTTG
ACGGCAATTTCGATGATGCAGCTTGGGCGCAGGGTCGATGCGACGCAATCGTCCGATCCGGAGCCGGGAC
TGTCGGGCGTACACAAATCGCCCGCAGAAGCGCGGCCGTCTGGACCGATGGCTGTGTAGAAGTACTCGCC
GATAGTGGAAACCGACGCCCCAGCACTCGTCCGAGGGCAAAGGAATAATCAGTACTGACAATAAAAAGAT
TCTTGTTTTCAAGAACTTGTCATTTGTATAGTTTTTTTATATTGTAGTTGTTCTATTTTAATCAAATGTT
AGCGTGATTTATATTTTTTTTCGCCTCGACATCATCTGCCCAGATGCGAAGTTAAGTGCGCAGAAAGTAA
TATCATGCGTCAATCGTATGTGAATGCTGGTCGCTATACTGCAGATCCACTAGTGGCCTATGCGGCCGCG
GATCTGCCGGTCTCCCTATAGTGAGTCGTATTAATTTCGATAAGCCAGGTTAACCTGCATTAATGAATCG
GCCAACGCGCGGGGAGAGGCGGTTTGCGTATTGGGCGCTCTTCCGCTTCCTCGCTCACTGACTCGCTGCG
CTCGGTCGTTCGGCTGCGGCGAGCGGTATCAGCTCACTCAAAGGCGGTAATACGGTTATCCACAGAATCA
GGGGATAACGCAGGAAAGAACATGTGAGCAAAAGGCCAGCAAAAGGCCAGGAACCGTAAAAAGGCCGCGT
TGCTGGCGTTTTTCCATAGGCTCCGCCCCCCTGACGAGCATCACAAAAATCGACGCTCAAGTCAGAGGTG
GCGAAACCCGACAGGACTATAAAGATACCAGGCGTTTCCCCCTGGAAGCTCCCTCGTGCGCTCTCCTGTT
CCGACCCTGCCGCTTACCGGATACCTGTCCGCCTTTCTCCCTTCGGGAAGCGTGGCGCTTTCTCATAGCT
CACGCTGTAGGTATCTCAGTTCGGTGTAGGTCGTTCGCTCCAAGCTGGGCTGTGTGCACGAACCCCCCGT
TCAGCCCGACCGCTGCGCCTTATCCGGTAACTATCGTCTTGAGTCCAACCCGGTAAGACACGACTTATCG
CCACTGGCAGCAGCCACTGGTAACAGGATTAGCAGAGCGAGGTATGTAGGCGGTGCTACAGAGTTCTTGA
AGTGGTGGCCTAACTACGGCTACACTAGAAGAACAGTATTTGGTATCTGCGCTCTGCTGAAGCCAGTTAC
CTTCGGAAAAAGAGTTGGTAGCTCTTGATCCGGCAAACAAACCACCGCTGGTAGCGGTGGTTTTTTTGTT
TGCAAGCAGCAGATTACGCGCAGAAAAAAAGGATCTCAAGAAGATCCTTTGATCTTTTCTACGGGGTCTG
ACGCTCAGTGGAACGAAAACTCACGTTAAGGGATTTTGGTCATGAGATTATCAAAAAGGATCTTCACCTA
GATCCTTTTAAATTAAAAATGAAGTTTTAAATCAATCTAAAGTATATATGAGTAAACTTGGTCTGACAGT
TACCAATGCTTAATCAGTGAGGCACCTATCTCAGCGATCTGTCTATTTCGTTCATCCATAGTTGCCTGAC
TCCCCGTCGTGTAGATAACTACGATACGGGAGGGCTTACCATCTGGCCCCAGTGCTGCAATGATACCGCG
AGACCCACGCTCACCGGCTCCAGATTTATCAGCAATAAACCAGCCAGCCGGAAGGGCCGAGCGCAGAAGT
GGTCCTGCAACTTTATCCGCCTCCATCCAGTCTATTAATTGTTGCCGGGAAGCTAGAGTAAGTAGTTCGC
CAGTTAATAGTTTGCGCAACGTTGTTGCCATTGCTACAGGCATCGTGGTGTCACGCTCGTCGTTTGGTAT
GGCTTCATTCAGCTCCGGTTCCCAACGATCAAGGCGAGTTACATGATCCCCCATGTTGTGCAAAAAAGCG
GTTAGCTCCTTCGGTCCTCCGATCGTTGTCAGAAGTAAGTTGGCCGCAGTGTTATCACTCATGGTTATGG
CAGCACTGCATAATTCTCTTACTGTCATGCCATCCGTAAGATGCTTTTCTGTGACTGGTGAGTACTCAAC
CAAGTCATTCTGAGAATAGTGTATGCGGCGACCGAGTTGCTCTTGCCCGGCGTCAATACGGGATAATACC
GCGCCACATAGCAGAACTTTAAAAGTGCTCATCATTGGAAAACGTTCTTCGGGGCGAAAACTCTCAAGGA
TCTTACCGCTGTTGAGATCCAGTTCGATGTAACCCACTCGTGCACCCAACTGATCTTCAGCATCTTTTAC
TTTCACCAGCGTTTCTGGGTGAGCAAAAACAGGAAGGCAAAATGCCGCAAAAAAGGGAATAAGGGCGACA
CGGAAATGTTGAATACTCATACTCTTCCTTTTTCAATATTATTGAAGCATTTATCAGGGTTATTGTCTCA
TGAGCGGATACATATTTGAATGTATTTAGAAAAATAAACAAATAGGGGTTCCGCGCACATTTCCCCGAAA
AGTGCCACCTGACGTCTAAGAAACCATTATTATCATGACATTAACCTATAAAAATAGGCGTATCACGAGG
CCCTTTCGTCTCGCGCGTTTCGGTGATGACGGTGAAAACCTCTGACACATGCAGCTCCCGGAGACGGTCA
CAGCTTGTCTGTAAGCGGATGCCGGGAGCAGACAAGCCCGTCAGGGCGCGTCAGCGGGTGTTGGCGGGTG
TCGGGGCTGGCTTAACTATGCGGCATCAGAGCAGATTGTACTGAGAGTGCACCATATGGACATATTGTCG
TTAGAACGCGGCTACAATTAATACATAACCTTATGTATCATACACATACGATTTAGGTGACACTATAGAA
CGCGGCCGCCAGCTGAAGCTTCGTACGCTGCAGGTCGACGGATCGGTGACGGTGCTGGTTCTGGTTCTAT
GGTCTCTAAGGGCGAGGAGGACAACATGGCCTCTCTCCCTGCCACCCACGAGCTCCACATCTTCGGCTCT
ATCAACGGCGTCGACTTCGACATGGTCGGCCAAGGCACCGGCAACCCTAACGACGGCTACGAG
